Addgene plasmid #158157: pET-A3A(N57Q)-BE3
Purpose: T7 promoter bacterial expression plasmid for hAPOBEC3A(N57Q)-BE3 with N-terminal 6xHis-tag and C-terminal SV40 NLS
Depositing lab: Keith Joung. Depositing organization: Massachusetts General Hospital. Publication: Therapeutic base editing of human hematopoietic stem cells. Zeng J, Wu Y, Ren C, Bonanno J, Shen AH, Shea D, Gehrke JM, Clement K, Luk K, Yao Q, Kim R, Wolfe SA, Manis JP, Pinello L, Joung JK, Bauer DE. Nat Med. 2020 Apr;26(4):535-541. doi: 10.1038/s41591-020-0790-y. Epub 2020 Mar 16. PubMed 32284612.
Backbone
  Vector backbone: pET
  Vector type: Bacterial Expression
Growth in bacteria
  Bacterial resistance: Kanamycin, 50 μg/mL
  Growth temperature: 37°C
  Growth strain: DH5alpha
  Copy number: High Copy
Gene/Insert
  Gene/Insert name: 6xHis-hA3A(N57Q)-XTEN linker-hSpCas9n(D10A)-UGI-SV40NLS
  Species: Synthetic
  Promoter: T7
  Tag / fusion protein: 6xHis tag on N-terminus
  Cloning method: Gibson Cloning
  Sequencing primers: 5′ TAATACGACTCACTATAGGG
Terms and licenses: Academic/Nonprofit Terms; Industry Terms: Not Available to Industry
How to cite: pET-A3A(N57Q)-BE3 was a gift from Keith Joung (Addgene plasmid # 158157 ; http://n2t.net/addgene:158157 ; RRID:Addgene_158157)
