[The description below was written by a language model from this plasmid's Addgene catalogue record and pLannotate feature annotations shown in this document.]
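Description:
pET-A3A(N57Q)-BE3 is a pET-family bacterial expression plasmid of about 10.4 kb, built to produce a cytosine base editor protein in E. coli. It is selected with kanamycin through an aph(3')-Ia KanR gene and replicates from a ColE1/pMB1-type origin. The pBR322-derived bom and rop elements are also annotated, as is an f1 phage origin. The catalogue lists it as high copy, although rop is normally associated with copy-number restraint. Short tetracycline-resistance fragments flanking the lacI cassette appear to be non-functional backbone remnants.

The expression cassette follows the standard pET arrangement. A T7 promoter is followed by a lac operator and the T7 gene 10 ribosome binding site, and the plasmid carries its own lacI gene. Transcription therefore depends on T7 RNA polymerase supplied by the host and is held in check by lac repressor until it is relieved by IPTG or lactose. The synthetic open reading frame encodes an N-terminal 6xHis tag and human APOBEC3A carrying the N57Q substitution, joined by an XTEN linker to the Streptococcus pyogenes Cas9 D10A nickase. This is followed by the uracil glycosylase inhibitor (UGI) from phage PBS2 and a C-terminal SV40 nuclear localisation signal.

In this BE3 architecture, the guide-directed nickase positions the deaminase on single-stranded DNA to convert cytosine to uracil. UGI blocks uracil excision, and nicking of the opposite strand favours a C-to-T outcome. Downstream of the coding region the annotation shows a duplicated block of His-tag and T7 terminator fragments, ending in a complete T7 terminator. These are probably vector remnants, and the record does not indicate that they are translated.

The His tag allows affinity purification of the recombinant editor, and the associated publication concerns therapeutic base editing of human haematopoietic stem cells.
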