Features (pLannotate 1.2.2; 25 found; start..end, strand, type, name):
    505..644     -  misc_feature   bom: basis of mobility region from pBR322
    746..937     -  CDS            rop: Rop protein, which maintains plasmids at low copy number; rop
    954..1334    +  CDS            YPB1_ECOLX: Protein predicted: Swiss-Prot protein existence level 4. From Escherichia coli.
   1406..1697    -  CDS            TcR (fragment): tetracycline efflux protein; tet; confers resistance to tetracycline
   1712..1733    -  protein_bind   CAP binding site: CAP binding activates transcription in the presence of cAMP. E. coli catabolite activator protein
   1746..2828    -  CDS            lacI: lac repressor; lacI; The lac repressor binds to the lac operator to inhibit transcription in E. coli. This inhibition can be relieved by adding lactose or isopropyl-β-D-thiogalactopyranoside (IPTG).
   2829..2906    -  promoter       lacI promoter: lacI
   2914..3193    -  CDS            TcR (fragment): tetracycline efflux protein; tet; confers resistance to tetracycline
   3215..3233    +  promoter       T7 promoter: promoter for bacteriophage T7 RNA polymerase
   3234..3258    +  protein_bind   lac operator: The lac repressor binds to the lac operator to inhibit transcription in E. coli. This inhibition can be relieved by adding lactose or isopropyl-β-D-thiogalactopyranoside (IPTG). lac repressor encoded by lacI
   3273..3295    +  RBS            RBS: efficient ribosome binding site from bacteriophage T7 gene 10 (Olins and Rangwala, 1989)
   3314..3330    +  CDS            capTEV™ (fragment): composite tag for in vivo biotinylation, TEV protease cleavage, and 6xHis tagging
   3332..3928    +  CDS            APOBEC3A: ABC3A_HUMAN - Experimental evidence at protein level: Swiss-Prot protein existence level 1. DNA deaminase (cytidine deaminase) with restriction activity against viruses, foreign DNA and mobility of retrotransposons. Exhibits antiviral activity against adeno-associated virus (AAV) and human T- cell leukemia virus type 1 (HTLV-1) and may inhibit the mobility of LTR and non-LTR retrotransposons. Selectively targets single-stranded DNA and can deaminate both methylcytosine and cytosine in foreign DNA. Can induce somatic hypermutation in the nuclear and mitochondrial DNA. May also play a role in th
   3977..7989    +  CDS            Cas9(D10A) (fragment): nickase mutant of the Cas9 endonuclease from the Streptococcus pyogenes Type II CRISPR/Cas system generates RNA-guided single strand nicks in DNA due to the D10A mutation in the RuvC catalytic domain
   8090..8338    +  CDS            UGI: UNGI_BPPB2 - Experimental evidence at protein level: Swiss-Prot protein existence level 1. This protein binds specifically and reversibly to the host uracil-DNA glycosylase, preventing removal of uracil residues from PBS2 DNA by the host uracil-excision repair system. From Bacillus phage PBS2 (Bacteriophage PBS2).
   8380..8397    +  CDS            9xHis (fragment): 9xHis affinity tag
   8407..8456    +  CDS            SET1 (fragment): solubility-enhancement tag derived from T7 phage gene 10B
   8464..8482    +  terminator     T7 terminator (fragment): transcription terminator for bacteriophage T7 RNA polymerase
   8516..8533    +  CDS            9xHis (fragment): 9xHis affinity tag
   8543..8592    +  CDS            SET1 (fragment): solubility-enhancement tag derived from T7 phage gene 10B
   8600..8647    +  terminator     T7 terminator: transcription terminator for bacteriophage T7 RNA polymerase
   8684..9112    +  rep_origin     f1 ori (sequence partly withheld): f1 bacteriophage origin of replication; arrow indicates direction of (+) strand synthesis
   9165..9222    +  promoter       AmpR promoter (fragment): bla
   9231..10046   -  CDS            KanR: aminoglycoside phosphotransferase; aph(3')-Ia; confers resistance to kanamycin in bacteria or G418 (Geneticin®) in eukaryotes
  10168..319     +  rep_origin     ori (across the origin): high-copy-number ColE1/pMB1/pBR322/pUC origin of replication
>Addgene plasmid #158157 | pET-A3A(N57Q)-BE3 | addgene full sequence | sequence record 309498 | Addgene NGS Result
GTTGGACTCAAGACGATAGTTACCGGATAAGGCGCAGCGGTCGGGCTGAACGGGGGGTTCGTGCACACAG
CCCAGCTTGGAGCGAACGACCTACACCGAACTGAGATACCTACAGCGTGAGCTATGAGAAAGCGCCACGC
TTCCCGAAGGGAGAAAGGCGGACAGGTATCCGGTAAGCGGCAGGGTCGGAACAGGAGAGCGCACGAGGGA
GCTTCCAGGGGGAAACGCCTGGTATCTTTATAGTCCTGTCGGGTTTCGCCACCTCTGACTTGAGCGTCGA
TTTTTGTGATGCTCGTCAGGGGGGCGGAGCCTATGGAAAAACGCCAGCAACGCGGCCTTTTTACGGTTCC
TGGCCTTTTGCTGGCCTTTTGCTCACATGTTCTTTCCTGCGTTATCCCCTGATTCTGTGGATAACCGTAT
TACCGCCTTTGAGTGAGCTGATACCGCTCGCCGCAGCCGAACGACCGAGCGCAGCGAGTCAGTGAGCGAG
GAAGCGGAAGAGCGCCTGATGCGGTATTTTCTCCTTACGCATCTGTGCGGTATTTCACACCGCAATGGTG
CACTCTCAGTACAATCTGCTCTGATGCCGCATAGTTAAGCCAGTATACACTCCGCTATCGCTACGTGACT
GGGTCATGGCTGCGCCCCGACACCCGCCAACACCCGCTGACGCGCCCTGACGGGCTTGTCTGCTCCCGGC
ATCCGCTTACAGACAAGCTGTGACCGTCTCCGGGAGCTGCATGTGTCAGAGGTTTTCACCGTCATCACCG
AAACGCGCGAGGCAGCTGCGGTAAAGCTCATCAGCGTGGTCGTGAAGCGATTCACAGATGTCTGCCTGTT
CATCCGCGTCCAGCTCGTTGAGTTTCTCCAGAAGCGTTAATGTCTGGCTTCTGATAAAGCGGGCCATGTT
AAGGGCGGTTTTTTCCTGTTTGGTCACTGATGCCTCCGTGTAAGGGGGATTTCTGTTCATGGGGGTAATG
ATACCGATGAAACGAGAGAGGATGCTCACGATACGGGTTACTGATGATGAACATGCCCGGTTACTGGAAC
GTTGTGAGGGTAAACAACTGGCGGTATGGATGCGGCGGGACCAGAGAAAAATCACTCAGGGTCAATGCCA
GCGCTTCGTTAATACAGATGTAGGTGTTCCACAGGGTAGCCAGCAGCATCCTGCGATGCAGATCCGGAAC
ATAATGGTGCAGGGCGCTGACTTCCGCGTTTCCAGACTTTACGAAACACGGAAACCGAAGACCATTCATG
TTGTTGCTCAGGTCGCAGACGTTTTGCAGCAGCAGTCGCTTCACGTTCGCTCGCGTATCGGTGATTCATT
CTGCTAACCAGTAAGGCAACCCCGCCAGCCTAGCCGGGTCCTCAACGACAGGAGCACGATCATGCGCACC
CGTGGGGCCGCCATGCCGGCGATAATGGCCTGCTTCTCGCCGAAACGTTTGGTGGCGGGACCAGTGACGA
AGGCTTGAGCGAGGGCGTGCAAGATTCCGAATACCGCAAGCGACAGGCCGATCATCGTCGCGCTCCAGCG
AAAGCGGTCCTCGCCGAAAATGACCCAGAGCGCTGCCGGCACCTGTCCTACGAGTTGCATGATAAAGAAG
ACAGTCATAAGTGCGGCGACGATAGTCATGCCCCGCGCCCACCGGAAGGAGCTGACTGGGTTGAAGGCTC
TCAAGGGCATCGGTCGAGATCCCGGTGCCTAATGAGTGAGCTAACTTACATTAATTGCGTTGCGCTCACT
GCCCGCTTTCCAGTCGGGAAACCTGTCGTGCCAGCTGCATTAATGAATCGGCCAACGCGCGGGGAGAGGC
GGTTTGCGTATTGGGCGCCAGGGTGGTTTTTCTTTTCACCAGTGAGACGGGCAACAGCTGATTGCCCTTC
ACCGCCTGGCCCTGAGAGAGTTGCAGCAAGCGGTCCACGCTGGTTTGCCCCAGCAGGCGAAAATCCTGTT
TGATGGTGGTTAACGGCGGGATATAACATGAGCTGTCTTCGGTATCGTCGTATCCCACTACCGAGATATC
CGCACCAACGCGCAGCCCGGACTCGGTAATGGCGCGCATTGCGCCCAGCGCCATCTGATCGTTGGCAACC
AGCATCGCAGTGGGAACGATGCCCTCATTCAGCATTTGCATGGTTTGTTGAAAACCGGACATGGCACTCC
AGTCGCCTTCCCGTTCCGCTATCGGCTGAATTTGATTGCGAGTGAGATATTTATGCCAGCCAGCCAGACG
CAGACGCGCCGAGACAGAACTTAATGGGCCCGCTAACAGCGCGATTTGCTGGTGACCCAATGCGACCAGA
TGCTCCACGCCCAGTCGCGTACCGTCTTCATGGGAGAAAATAATACTGTTGATGGGTGTCTGGTCAGAGA
CATCAAGAAATAACGCCGGAACATTAGTGCAGGCAGCTTCCACAGCAATGGCATCCTGGTCATCCAGCGG
ATAGTTAATGATCAGCCCACTGACGCGTTGCGCGAGAAGATTGTGCACCGCCGCTTTACAGGCTTCGACG
CCGCTTCGTTCTACCATCGACACCACCACGCTGGCACCCAGTTGATCGGCGCGAGATTTAATCGCCGCGA
CAATTTGCGACGGCGCGTGCAGGGCCAGACTGGAGGTGGCAACGCCAATCAGCAACGACTGTTTGCCCGC
CAGTTGTTGTGCCACGCGGTTGGGAATGTAATTCAGCTCCGCCATCGCCGCTTCCACTTTTTCCCGCGTT
TTCGCAGAAACGTGGCTGGCCTGGTTCACCACGCGGGAAACGGTCTGATAAGAGACACCGGCATACTCTG
CGACATCGTATAACGTTACTGGTTTCACATTCACCACCCTGAATTGACTCTCTTCCGGGCGCTATCATGC
CATACCGCGAAAGGTTTTGCGCCATTCGATGGTGTCCGGGATCTCGACGCTCTCCCTTATGCGACTCCTG
CATTAGGAAGCAGCCCAGTAGTAGGTTGAGGCCGTTGAGCACCGCCGCCGCAAGGAATGGTGCATGCAAG
GAGATGGCGCCCAACAGTCCCCCGGCCACGGGGCCTGCCACCATACCCACGCCGAAACAAGCGCTCATGA
GCCCGAAGTGGCGAGCCCGATCTTCCCCATCGGTGATGTCGGCGATATAGGCGCCAGCAACCGCACCTGT
GGCGCCGGTGATGCCGGCCACGATGCGTCCGGCGTAGAGGATCGAGATCTCGATCCCGCGAAATTAATAC
GACTCACTATAGGGGAATTGTGAGCGGATAACAATTCCCCTCTAGAAATAATTTTGTTTAACTTTAAGAA
GGAGATATACCATGGGCAGCAGCCATCATCATCATCATCACATGGAGGCTAGTCCAGCCTCTGGCCCACG
TCATTTAATGGATCCTCATATCTTTACTAGCAACTTTAATAACGGCATCGGCCGTCACAAGACGTACCTT
TGCTATGAGGTTGAGCGTTTAGACAATGGCACATCAGTTAAGATGGACCAGCATCGCGGCTTCTTGCACC
AACAAGCAAAGAACCTTTTGTGTGGCTTTTATGGTCGTCATGCAGAGTTACGCTTTCTGGATCTTGTCCC
CTCCCTTCAATTAGATCCGGCTCAGATCTATCGCGTCACCTGGTTTATTTCATGGAGTCCGTGTTTTAGT
TGGGGTTGTGCAGGAGAGGTTCGTGCATTTCTTCAAGAAAATACGCATGTGCGTTTACGTATTTTTGCGG
CTCGTATTTATGACTACGATCCACTTTACAAAGAAGCTCTTCAGATGTTACGTGACGCAGGTGCCCAGGT
CTCGATTATGACTTATGACGAGTTTAAGCATTGTTGGGACACTTTTGTAGATCACCAAGGTTGCCCATTT
CAACCATGGGACGGGTTGGATGAGCACAGTCAGGCTCTTAGCGGACGCTTACGTGCGATCTTGCAGAACC
AGGGGAACTCCGGTAGCGAAACACCGGGGACTTCAGAATCGGCCACCCCGGAGTCTGATAAGAAATACTC
AATAGGCTTAGCTATCGGCACAAATAGCGTCGGATGGGCGGTGATCACTGATGAATATAAGGTTCCGTCT
AAAAAGTTCAAGGTTCTGGGAAATACAGACCGCCACAGTATCAAAAAAAATCTTATAGGGGCTCTTTTAT
TTGACAGTGGAGAGACAGCGGAAGCGACTCGTCTCAAACGGACAGCTCGTAGAAGGTATACACGTCGGAA
GAATCGTATTTGTTATCTACAGGAGATTTTTTCAAATGAGATGGCGAAAGTAGATGATAGTTTCTTTCAT
CGACTTGAAGAGTCTTTTTTGGTGGAAGAAGACAAGAAGCATGAACGTCATCCTATTTTTGGAAATATAG
TAGATGAAGTTGCTTATCATGAGAAATATCCAACTATCTATCATCTGCGAAAAAAATTGGTAGATTCTAC
TGATAAAGCGGATTTGCGCTTAATCTATTTGGCCTTAGCGCATATGATTAAGTTTCGTGGTCATTTTTTG
ATTGAGGGAGATTTAAATCCTGATAATAGTGATGTGGACAAACTATTTATCCAGTTGGTACAAACCTACA
ATCAATTATTTGAAGAAAACCCTATTAACGCAAGTGGAGTAGATGCTAAAGCGATTCTTTCTGCACGATT
GAGTAAATCAAGACGATTAGAAAATCTCATTGCTCAGCTCCCCGGTGAGAAGAAAAATGGCTTATTTGGG
AATCTCATTGCTTTGTCATTGGGTTTGACCCCTAATTTTAAATCAAATTTTGATTTGGCAGAAGATGCTA
AATTACAGCTTTCAAAAGATACTTACGATGATGATTTAGATAATTTATTGGCGCAAATTGGAGATCAATA
TGCTGATTTGTTTTTGGCAGCTAAGAATTTATCAGATGCTATTTTACTTTCAGATATCCTAAGAGTAAAT
ACTGAAATAACTAAGGCTCCCCTATCAGCTTCAATGATTAAACGCTACGATGAACATCATCAAGACTTGA
CTCTTTTAAAAGCTTTAGTTCGACAACAACTTCCAGAAAAGTATAAAGAAATCTTTTTTGATCAATCAAA
AAACGGATATGCAGGTTATATTGATGGGGGAGCTAGCCAAGAAGAATTTTATAAATTTATCAAACCAATT
TTAGAAAAAATGGATGGTACTGAGGAATTATTGGTGAAACTAAATCGTGAAGATTTGCTGCGCAAGCAAC
GGACCTTTGACAACGGCTCTATTCCCCATCAAATTCACTTGGGTGAGCTGCATGCTATTTTGAGAAGACA
AGAAGACTTTTATCCATTTTTAAAAGACAATCGTGAGAAGATTGAAAAAATCTTGACTTTTCGAATTCCT
TATTATGTTGGTCCATTGGCGCGTGGCAATAGTCGTTTTGCATGGATGACTCGGAAGTCTGAAGAAACAA
TTACCCCATGGAATTTTGAAGAAGTTGTCGATAAAGGTGCTTCAGCTCAATCATTTATTGAACGCATGAC
AAACTTTGATAAAAATCTTCCAAATGAAAAAGTACTACCAAAACATAGTTTGCTTTATGAGTATTTTACG
GTTTATAACGAATTGACAAAGGTCAAATATGTTACTGAAGGAATGCGAAAACCAGCATTTCTTTCAGGTG
AACAGAAGAAAGCCATTGTTGATTTACTCTTCAAAACAAATCGAAAAGTAACCGTTAAGCAATTAAAAGA
AGATTATTTCAAAAAAATAGAATGTTTTGATAGTGTTGAAATTTCAGGAGTTGAAGATAGATTTAATGCT
TCATTAGGTACCTACCATGATTTGCTAAAAATTATTAAAGATAAAGATTTTTTGGATAATGAAGAAAATG
AAGATATCTTAGAGGATATTGTTTTAACATTGACCTTATTTGAAGATAGGGAGATGATTGAGGAAAGACT
TAAAACATATGCTCACCTCTTTGATGATAAGGTGATGAAACAGCTTAAACGTCGCCGTTATACTGGTTGG
GGACGTTTGTCTCGAAAATTGATTAATGGTATTAGGGATAAGCAATCTGGCAAAACAATATTAGATTTTT
TGAAATCAGATGGTTTTGCCAATCGCAATTTTATGCAGCTGATCCATGATGATAGTTTGACATTTAAAGA
AGACATTCAAAAAGCACAAGTGTCTGGACAAGGCGATAGTTTACATGAACATATTGCAAATTTAGCTGGT
AGCCCTGCTATTAAAAAAGGTATTTTACAGACTGTAAAAGTTGTTGATGAATTGGTCAAAGTAATGGGGC
GGCATAAGCCAGAAAATATCGTTATTGAAATGGCACGTGAAAATCAGACAACTCAAAAGGGCCAGAAAAA
TTCGCGAGAGCGTATGAAACGAATCGAAGAAGGTATCAAAGAATTAGGAAGTCAGATTCTTAAAGAGCAT
CCTGTTGAAAATACTCAATTGCAAAATGAAAAGCTCTATCTCTATTATCTCCAAAATGGAAGAGACATGT
ATGTGGACCAAGAATTAGATATTAATCGTTTAAGTGATTATGATGTCGATCACATTGTTCCACAAAGTTT
CCTTAAAGACGATTCAATAGACAATAAGGTCTTAACGCGTTCTGATAAAAATCGTGGTAAATCGGATAAC
GTTCCAAGTGAAGAAGTAGTCAAAAAGATGAAAAACTATTGGAGACAACTTCTAAACGCCAAGTTAATCA
CTCAACGTAAGTTTGATAATTTAACGAAAGCTGAACGTGGAGGTTTGAGTGAACTTGATAAAGCTGGTTT
TATCAAACGCCAATTGGTTGAAACTCGCCAAATCACTAAGCATGTGGCACAAATTTTGGATAGTCGCATG
AATACTAAATACGATGAAAATGATAAACTTATTCGAGAGGTTAAAGTGATTACCTTAAAATCTAAATTAG
TTTCTGACTTCCGAAAAGATTTCCAATTCTATAAAGTACGTGAGATTAACAATTACCATCATGCCCATGA
TGCGTATCTAAATGCCGTCGTTGGAACTGCTTTGATTAAGAAATATCCAAAACTTGAATCGGAGTTTGTC
TATGGTGATTATAAAGTTTATGATGTTCGTAAAATGATTGCTAAGTCTGAGCAAGAAATAGGCAAAGCAA
CCGCAAAATATTTCTTTTACTCTAATATCATGAACTTCTTCAAAACAGAAATTACACTTGCAAATGGAGA
GATTCGCAAACGCCCTCTAATCGAAACTAATGGGGAAACTGGAGAAATTGTCTGGGATAAAGGGCGAGAT
TTTGCCACAGTGCGCAAAGTATTGTCCATGCCCCAAGTCAATATTGTCAAGAAAACAGAAGTACAGACAG
GCGGATTCTCCAAGGAGTCAATTTTACCAAAAAGAAATTCGGACAAGCTTATTGCTCGTAAAAAAGACTG
GGATCCAAAAAAATATGGTGGTTTTGATAGTCCAACGGTAGCTTATTCAGTCCTAGTGGTTGCTAAGGTG
GAAAAAGGGAAATCGAAGAAGTTAAAATCCGTTAAAGAGTTACTAGGGATCACAATTATGGAAAGAAGTT
CCTTTGAAAAAAATCCGATTGACTTTTTAGAAGCTAAAGGATATAAGGAAGTTAAAAAAGACTTAATCAT
TAAACTACCTAAATATAGTCTTTTTGAGTTAGAAAACGGTCGTAAACGGATGCTGGCTAGTGCCGGAGAA
TTACAAAAAGGAAATGAGCTGGCTCTGCCAAGCAAATATGTGAATTTTTTATATTTAGCTAGTCATTATG
AAAAGTTGAAGGGTAGTCCAGAAGATAACGAACAAAAACAATTGTTTGTGGAGCAGCATAAGCATTATTT
AGATGAGATTATTGAGCAAATCAGTGAATTTTCTAAGCGTGTTATTTTAGCAGATGCCAATTTAGATAAA
GTTCTTAGTGCATATAACAAACATAGAGACAAACCAATACGTGAACAAGCAGAAAATATTATTCATTTAT
TTACGTTGACGAATCTTGGAGCTCCAGCCGCATTCAAGTATTTTGACACAACGATAGATCGCAAACGATA
CACTTCTACCAAGGAGGTGCTAGACGCGACACTGATTCACCAATCCATCACGGGATTATATGAAACTCGG
ATAGATTTGTCACAGCTTGGGGGTGACTCTGGTGGTTCTACTAATCTGTCAGATATTATTGAAAAGGAGA
CCGGTAAGCAACTGGTTATCCAGGAATCCATCCTCATGCTCCCAGAGGAGGTGGAAGAAGTCATTGGGAA
CAAGCCGGAAAGCGATATACTCGTGCACACCGCCTACGACGAGAGCACCGACGAGAATGTCATGCTTCTG
ACTAGCGACGCCCCTGAATACAAGCCTTGGGCTCTGGTCATACAGGATAGCAACGGTGAGAACAAGATTA
AGATGCTCTCTGGTGGTTCTCCCAAGAAGAAGAGGAAAGTCTAATCGAGCACCACCACCACCACCACTGA
GATCCGGCTGCTAACAAAGCCCGAAAGGAAGCTGAGTTGGCTGCTGCCACCGCTGAGCAATAACTAGCAT
AACCCCTTGGGGAGCTCCGTCGACAAGCTTGCGGCCGCACTCGAGCACCACCACCACCACCACTGAGATC
CGGCTGCTAACAAAGCCCGAAAGGAAGCTGAGTTGGCTGCTGCCACCGCTGAGCAATAACTAGCATAACC
CCTTGGGGCCTCTAAACGGGTCTTGAGGGGTTTTTTGCTGAAAGGAGGAACTATATCCGGATTGGCGAAT
GGG
[124 nt withheld, positions 8684-8807]
C
[91 nt withheld, positions 8809-8899]
A
[49 nt withheld, positions 8901-8949]
CCTTTGACGTTGGAGTCCACGTTCTTT
[37 nt withheld, positions 8977-9013]
ACCCTATCTCGGTCTATTCTTTTGATTTATAAGGGATTTTGCCGATTTCGGCCTATTGGTTAAAAAATGA
GCTGATTTAACAAAAATTTAACGCGAATTTTAACAAAATATTAACGCTTACAATTTAGGTGGCACTTTTC
GGGGAAATGTGCGCGGAACCCCTATTTGTTTATTTTTCTAAATACATTCAAATATGTATCCGCTCATGAA
TTAATTCTTAGAAAAACTCATCGAGCATCAAATGAAACTGCAATTTATTCATATCAGGATTATCAATACC
ATATTTTTGAAAAAGCCGTTTCTGTAATGAAGGAGAAAACTCACCGAGGCAGTTCCATAGGATGGCAAGA
TCCTGGTATCGGTCTGCGATTCCGACTCGTCCAACATCAATACAACCTATTAATTTCCCCTCGTCAAAAA
TAAGGTTATCAAGTGAGAAATCACCATGAGTGACGACTGAATCCGGTGAGAATGGCAAAAGTTTATGCAT
TTCTTTCCAGACTTGTTCAACAGGCCAGCCATTACGCTCGTCATCAAAATCACTCGCATCAACCAAACCG
TTATTCATTCGTGATTGCGCCTGAGCGAGACGAAATACGCGATCGCTGTTAAAAGGACAATTACAAACAG
GAATCGAATGCAACCGGCGCAGGAACACTGCCAGCGCATCAACAATATTTTCACCTGAATCAGGATATTC
TTCTAATACCTGGAATGCTGTTTTCCCGGGGATCGCAGTGGTGAGTAACCATGCATCATCAGGAGTACGG
ATAAAATGCTTGATGGTCGGAAGAGGCATAAATTCCGTCAGCCAGTTTAGTCTGACCATCTCATCTGTAA
CATCATTGGCAACGCTACCTTTGCCATGTTTCAGAAACAACTCTGGCGCATCGGGCTTCCCATACAATCG
ATAGATTGTCGCACCTGATTGCCCGACATTATCGCGAGCCCATTTATACCCATATAAATCAGCATCCATG
TTGGAATTTAATCGCGGCCTAGAGCAAGACGTTTCCCGTTGAATATGGCTCATAACACCCCTTGTATTAC
TGTTTATGTAAGCAGACAGTTTTATTGTTCATGACCAAAATCCCTTAACGTGAGTTTTCGTTCCACTGAG
CGTCAGACCCCGTAGAAAAGATCAAAGGATCTTCTTGAGATCCTTTTTTTCTGCGCGTAATCTGCTGCTT
GCAAACAAAAAAACCACCGCTACCAGCGGTGGTTTGTTTGCCGGATCAAGAGCTAACAACTCTTTTTCCG
AAGGTAACTGGCTTCAGCAGAGCGCAGATACCAAATACTGTCCTTCTAGTGTAGCCGTAGTTAGGCCACC
ACTTCAAGAACTCTGTAGCACCGCCTACATACCTCGCTCTGCTAATCCTGTTACCAGTGGCTGCTGCCAG
TGGCGATAAGTCGTGTCTTACCGG
